Addgene plasmid #229890: AiP12426 - pAAV-AiE0471m-minBG-SYFP2-WPRE3-BGHpA (Alias: CN2426)
Purpose: AiE0471m is an enhancer sequence, designed to drive AAV-mediated transgene expression in specific brain cell types
Depositing lab: Allen Institute for Brain Science & Jonathan Ting. Depositing organization: Allen Institute. Publication: A suite of enhancer AAVs and transgenic mouse lines for genetic access to cortical cell types. Ben-Simon Y, Hooper M, Narayan S, Daigle TL, Dwivedi D, Way SW, Oster A, Stafford DA, Mich JK, Taormina MJ, Martinez RA, Opitz-Araya X, Roth JR, Alexander JR, Allen S, Amster A, Arbuckle J, Ayala A, Baker PM, Bakken TE, Barcelli T, Barta S, Bendrick J, Bertagnolli D, Bielstein C, Bishwakarma P, Bowlus J, Boyer G, Brouner K, Casian B, Casper T, Chakka AB, Chakrabarty R, Chance RK, Chavan S, Clark M, Colbert K, Collman F, Daniel S, Departee M, DiValentin P, Donadio N, Dotson N, Egdorf T, Fliss T, Gabitto M, Garcia J, Gary A, Gasperini M, Gloe J, Goldy J, Gore BB, Graybuck L, Greisman N, Haeseleer F, Halterman C, Haradon Z, Hastings SD, Helback O, Ho W, Hockemeyer D, Huang C, Huff S, Hunker A, Johansen N, Jones D, Juneau Z, Kalmbach B, Kannan M, Khem S, Kussick E, Kutsal R, Larsen R, Lee C, Lee AY, Leibly M, Lenz GH, Li S, Liang E, Lusk N, Madigan Z, Malloy J, Malone J, McCue R, Melchor J, Mollenkopf T, Moosman S, Morin E, Newman D, Ng L, Ngo K, Omstead V, Otto S, Oyama A, Pena N, Pham T, Phillips E, Pom CA, Potekhina L, Ransford S, Ray PL, Rette D, Reynoldson C, Rimorin C, Rocha D, Ruiz A, Sanchez REA, Sawyer L, Sedeno-Cortes A, Sevigny JP, Shapovalova N, Shepard N, Shulga L, Sigler AR, Siverts L, Soliman S, Somasundaram S, Staats B, Stewart K, Szelenyi E, Tieu M, Trader C, Tran A, van Velthoven CTJ, Walker M, Wang Y, Weed N, Wirthlin M, Wood T, Wynalda B, Yao Z, Zhou T, Ariza J, Dee N, Reding M, Ronellenfitch K, Mufti S, Sunkin SM, Smith KA, Esposito L, Waters J, Thyagarajan B, Yao S, Lein ES, Zeng H, Levi BP, Ngai J, Ting JT, Tasic B. Cell. 2025 May 16:S0092-8674(25)00513-6. doi: 10.1016/j.cell.2025.05.002. PubMed 40403729.
Backbone
  Vector backbone: rAAV
  Vector type: AAV
Growth in bacteria
  Bacterial resistance: Ampicillin, 100 μg/mL
  Growth temperature: 30°C
  Growth strain: NEB Stable
  Copy number: High Copy
Gene/Insert
  Gene/Insert name: SYFP2
  Species: Synthetic
  Cloning method: Restriction Enzyme; 5′ cloning site Unknown (unknown if destroyed); 3′ cloning site Unknown (unknown if destroyed)
Terms and licenses: Academic/Nonprofit Terms; Industry Terms: Not Available to Industry
Depositor comments: Allen Institute plasmid alias: CN2426
How to cite: AiP12426 - pAAV-AiE0471m-minBG-SYFP2-WPRE3-BGHpA (Alias: CN2426) was a gift from Allen Institute for Brain Science & Jonathan Ting (Addgene plasmid # 229890 ; http://n2t.net/addgene:229890 ; RRID:Addgene_229890)
