[The description below was written by a language model from this plasmid's Addgene catalogue record and pLannotate feature annotations shown in this document.]
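Description:
AiP12426 - pAAV-AiE0471m-minBG-SYFP2-WPRE3-BGHpA (alias CN2426) is a recombinant AAV transfer plasmid of about 4.8 kb, designed to be packaged into AAV particles for enhancer-driven reporter expression in the brain. It is maintained in bacteria through a high-copy ColE1/pUC-type origin and selected with ampicillin via the β-lactamase gene and its native promoter. The backbone also carries an f1 phage origin and small remnants of the pBR322 bom and rop regions. The expression cassette is flanked by AAV2 inverted terminal repeats, which are the cis elements needed for genome replication and encapsidation. The annotation finds the downstream ITR in full but only two short fragments of the upstream one. The record does not show whether this reflects the plasmid itself or difficulty sequencing this repeat-rich region.

As the name indicates, the payload consists of the AiE0471m enhancer placed upstream of a minimal beta-globin promoter (minBG). Neither element was picked up by the automated annotation, but they presumably occupy the unannotated stretch between the upstream ITR and the reporter. A minimal promoter has little activity on its own, so expression depends on the enhancer, which is meant to restrict it to specific brain cell types. The record does not say which cell types are targeted. The reporter is SYFP2, a rapidly maturing monomeric yellow fluorescent protein derived from Aequorea victoria. It is followed by WPRE3, a shortened woodchuck hepatitis virus posttranscriptional element (annotated as two WPRE fragments) that boosts transcript stability and expression, and by the bovine growth hormone polyadenylation signal. The construct belongs to a suite of enhancer AAVs for genetic access to cortical cell types, where fluorescent labelling shows which cells the enhancer is active in.
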