Features (pLannotate 1.2.2; 14 found; start..end, strand, type, name):
     12..39      +  repeat_region  AAV2 ITR (fragment): inverted terminal repeat of adeno-associated virus serotype 2 inverted
     68..95      +  repeat_region  AAV2 ITR (fragment): inverted terminal repeat of adeno-associated virus serotype 2 inverted
    839..1555    +  CDS            SYFP2: SYFP2 is a basic (constitutively fluorescent) yellow fluorescent protein published in 2006, derived from Aequorea victoria. It is reported to be a very rapidly-maturing monomer with moderate acid sensitivity.
   1595..1752    +  misc_feature   WPRE (fragment): woodchuck hepatitis virus posttranscriptional regulatory element
   1758..1838    +  misc_feature   WPRE (fragment): woodchuck hepatitis virus posttranscriptional regulatory element
   1855..1966    +  polyA_signal   bGH poly(A) signal: bovine growth hormone polyadenylation signal
   2084..2224    +  repeat_region  AAV2 ITR: inverted terminal repeat of adeno-associated virus serotype 2 inverted
   2229..2280    -  misc_feature   bom (fragment): basis of mobility region from pBR322
   2299..2754    +  rep_origin     f1 ori (sequence partly withheld): f1 bacteriophage origin of replication; arrow indicates direction of (+) strand synthesis
   2755..2804    -  misc_feature   bom (fragment): basis of mobility region from pBR322
   2906..2941    -  CDS            rop (fragment): Rop protein, which maintains plasmids at low copy number; rop
   3036..3140    +  promoter       AmpR promoter: bla
   3141..4001    +  CDS            AmpR: β-lactamase; bla; confers resistance to ampicillin, carbenicillin, and related antibiotics
   4172..4760    +  rep_origin     ori: high-copy-number ColE1/pMB1/pBR322/pUC origin of replication
>Addgene plasmid #229890 | AiP12426 - pAAV-AiE0471m-minBG-SYFP2-WPRE3-BGHpA (Alias: CN2426) | addgene full sequence | sequence record 460592 | Addgene NGS Result
CCTGCAGGCAGCTGCGCGCTCGCTCGCTCACTGAGGCCGCCCGGGCGTCGGGCGACCTTTGGTCGCCCGG
CCTCAGTGAGCGAGCGAGCGCGCAGAGAGGGAGTGGCCAACTCCATCACTAGGGGTTCCTGCGGCCGCAC
GCGTTCACAGTGCCAAGTGGTGCTTAAACTAGTATGTGGTATCACTCAGATCTGATTGGAATTGTACAGT
ATGGAGTGTTACAGTGTTCTCTGGTTCCTGGTGCCATTCTCAGAATGAAGAAGTCAAGAGGCCAAACATA
GTGTGCTAAAGGTGCAGTTCCCCCTAGAGTGTGTCCGATTGCATGACTAGCCTGGATATGGTTATAAAAA
CTGGTTCTAATAGTTCTTATTAAATATACATGACACAAGTCCTGAGGTTTTCTCCAGAGGTTTAAGCCCA
GCGTTCATACGCACAAGCCGCTTTTGTTAACTAAAATCAGTATCTATTCACTGAACAGGAAATACCAAAA
GTTTCACAGCAAAACACACCTTGAAGGCAACAAAACCTGATCTGCTTCTCTCAGCTCATTTCCTCATGTA
ACTGACTCACTCTTCCCTGATGAAAGTTGAGGGAGAATTCCTCCAGACAGCTGTCTGTGGTCTGTCTCCA
ACTTCCGGTCTCTCATCTTCTCTACAGCTGTGCTTGCTACGCGCTCCACTTAAATGTCTTTTATTGAGGT
AACTTCCTGTTGCTGCCTCCCGTAGTTGGGCTCAGTTCTGAGCTCGGGCTGGGCATAAAAGTCAGGGCAG
AGCCATCTATTGCTTACATTTGCTTCTGGGATCCAGATCTTTCGAAGCTAGCGCTACCGGTCGCCACCAT
GGTGAGCAAGGGCGAGGAGCTGTTCACCGGGGTGGTGCCCATCCTGGTCGAGCTGGACGGCGACGTAAAC
GGCCACAAGTTCAGCGTGTCCGGCGAGGGCGAGGGCGATGCCACCTACGGCAAGCTGACCCTGAAGCTGA
TCTGCACCACCGGCAAGCTGCCCGTGCCCTGGCCCACCCTCGTGACCACCCTGGGCTACGGCGTGCAGTG
CTTCGCCCGCTACCCCGACCACATGAAGCAGCACGACTTCTTCAAGTCCGCCATGCCCGAAGGCTACGTC
CAGGAGCGCACCATCTTCTTCAAGGACGACGGCAACTACAAGACCCGCGCCGAGGTGAAGTTCGAGGGCG
ACACCCTGGTGAACCGCATCGAGCTGAAGGGCATCGACTTCAAGGAGGACGGCAACATCCTGGGGCACAA
GCTGGAGTACAACTACAACAGCCACAACGTCTATATCACCGCCGACAAGCAGAAGAACGGCATCAAGGCC
AACTTCAAGATCCGCCACAACATCGAGGACGGCGGCGTGCAGCTCGCCGACCACTACCAGCAGAACACCC
CCATCGGCGACGGCCCCGTGCTGCTGCCCGACAACCACTACCTGAGCTACCAGTCCAAGCTGAGCAAAGA
CCCCAACGAGAAGCGCGATCACATGGTCCTGCTGGAGTTCGTGACCGCCGCCGGGATCACTCTCGGCATG
GACGAGCTGTACAAGTAAGTCGACGGCGCGCCGCGGCCGCGAATTCGATATCATAATCAACCTCTGGATT
ACAAAATTTGTGAAAGATTGACTGGTATTCTTAACTATGTTGCTCCTTTTACGCTATGTGGATACGCTGC
TTTAATGCCTTTGTATCATGCTATTGCTTCCCGTATGGCTTTCATTTTCTCCTCCTTGTATAAATCCTGG
TTAGTTCTTGCCACGGCGGAACTCATCGCCGCCTGCCTTGCCCGCTGCTGGACAGGGGCTCGGCTGTTGG
GCACTGACAATTCCGTGGCTCGAGAGATCTTCGACTGTGCCTTCTAGTTGCCAGCCATCTGTTGTTTGCC
CCTCCCCCGTGCCTTCCTTGACCCTGGAAGGTGCCACTCCCACTGTCCTTTCCTAATAAAATGAGGAAAT
TGCATCGCATTGTCTGAGTAGGTGTCATTCTATTCTGGGGGGTGGGGTGGGGCAGGACAGCAAGGGGGAG
GATTGGGAAGACAATAGCAGGCATGAGATCTCACGTGCGGACCGAGCGGCCGCAGGAACCCCTAGTGATG
GAGTTGGCCACTCCCTCTCTGCGCGCTCGCTCGCTCACTGAGGCCGGGCGACCAAAGGTCGCCCGACGCC
CGGGCTTTGCCCGGGCGGCCTCAGTGAGCGAGCGAGCGCGCAGCTGCCTGCAGGGGCGCCTGATGCGGTA
TTTTCTCCTTACGCATCTGTGCGGTATTTCACACCGCATA
[95 nt withheld, positions 2281-2375]
T
[46 nt withheld, positions 2377-2422]
C
[141 nt withheld, positions 2424-2564]
CCTTTGACGTTGGAGTCCACGTTCTTT
[37 nt withheld, positions 2592-2628]
ACTCTATCTCGGGCTATTCTTTTGATTTATAAGGGATTTTGCCGATTTCGGTCTATTGGTTAAAAAATGA
GCTGATTTAACAAAAATTTAACGCGAATTTTAACAAAATATTAACGTTTACAATTTTATGGTGCACTCTC
AGTACAATCTGCTCTGATGCCGCATAGTTAAGCCAGCCCCGACACCCGCCAACACCCGCTGACGCGCCCT
GACGGGCTTGTCTGCTCCCGGCATCCGCTTACAGACAAGCTGTGACCGTCTCCGGGAGCTGCATGTGTCA
GAGGTTTTCACCGTCATCACCGAAACGCGCGAGACGAAAGGGCCTCGTGATACGCCTATTTTTATAGGTT
AATGTCATGATAATAATGGTTTCTTAGACGTCAGGTGGCACTTTTCGGGGAAATGTGCGCGGAACCCCTA
TTTGTTTATTTTTCTAAATACATTCAAATATGTATCCGCTCATGAGACAATAACCCTGATAAATGCTTCA
ATAATATTGAAAAAGGAAGAGTATGAGTATTCAACATTTCCGTGTCGCCCTTATTCCCTTTTTTGCGGCA
TTTTGCCTTCCTGTTTTTGCTCACCCAGAAACGCTGGTGAAAGTAAAAGATGCTGAAGATCAGTTGGGTG
CACGAGTGGGTTACATCGAACTGGATCTCAACAGCGGTAAGATCCTTGAGAGTTTTCGCCCCGAAGAACG
TTTTCCAATGATGAGCACTTTTAAAGTTCTGCTATGTGGCGCGGTATTATCCCGTATTGACGCCGGGCAA
GAGCAACTCGGTCGCCGCATACACTATTCTCAGAATGACTTGGTTGAGTACTCACCAGTCACAGAAAAGC
ATCTTACGGATGGCATGACAGTAAGAGAATTATGCAGTGCTGCCATAACCATGAGTGATAACACTGCGGC
CAACTTACTTCTGACAACGATCGGAGGACCGAAGGAGCTAACCGCTTTTTTGCACAACATGGGGGATCAT
GTAACTCGCCTTGATCGTTGGGAACCGGAGCTGAATGAAGCCATACCAAACGACGAGCGTGACACCACGA
TGCCTGTAGCAATGGCAACAACGTTGCGCAAACTATTAACTGGCGAACTACTTACTCTAGCTTCCCGGCA
ACAATTAATAGACTGGATGGAGGCGGATAAAGTTGCAGGACCACTTCTGCGCTCGGCCCTTCCGGCTGGC
TGGTTTATTGCTGATAAATCTGGAGCCGGTGAGCGTGGGTCTCGCGGTATCATTGCAGCACTGGGGCCAG
ATGGTAAGCCCTCCCGTATCGTAGTTATCTACACGACGGGGAGTCAGGCAACTATGGATGAACGAAATAG
ACAGATCGCTGAGATAGGTGCCTCACTGATTAAGCATTGGTAACTGTCAGACCAAGTTTACTCATATATA
CTTTAGATTGATTTAAAACTTCATTTTTAATTTAAAAGGATCTAGGTGAAGATCCTTTTTGATAATCTCA
TGACCAAAATCCCTTAACGTGAGTTTTCGTTCCACTGAGCGTCAGACCCCGTAGAAAAGATCAAAGGATC
TTCTTGAGATCCTTTTTTTCTGCGCGTAATCTGCTGCTTGCAAACAAAAAAACCACCGCTACCAGCGGTG
GTTTGTTTGCCGGATCAAGAGCTACCAACTCTTTTTCCGAAGGTAACTGGCTTCAGCAGAGCGCAGATAC
CAAATACTGTTCTTCTAGTGTAGCCGTAGTTAGGCCACCACTTCAAGAACTCTGTAGCACCGCCTACATA
CCTCGCTCTGCTAATCCTGTTACCAGTGGCTGCTGCCAGTGGCGATAAGTCGTGTCTTACCGGGTTGGAC
TCAAGACGATAGTTACCGGATAAGGCGCAGCGGTCGGGCTGAACGGGGGGTTCGTGCACACAGCCCAGCT
TGGAGCGAACGACCTACACCGAACTGAGATACCTACAGCGTGAGCTATGAGAAAGCGCCACGCTTCCCGA
AGGGAGAAAGGCGGACAGGTATCCGGTAAGCGGCAGGGTCGGAACAGGAGAGCGCACGAGGGAGCTTCCA
GGGGGAAACGCCTGGTATCTTTATAGTCCTGTCGGGTTTCGCCACCTCTGACTTGAGCGTCGATTTTTGT
GATGCTCGTCAGGGGGGCGGAGCCTATGGAAAAACGCCAGCAACGCGGCCTTTTTACGGTTCCTGGCCTT
TTGCTGGCCTTTTGCTCACATGT
